Addgene plasmid #193801: pET-51b(+) ChemoG3
Purpose: Protein production of ChemoG3 in bacteria
Depositing lab: Julien Hiblot. Depositing organization: Max Planck Institute for Medical Research. Publication: A general method for the development of multicolor biosensors with large dynamic ranges. Hellweg L, Edenhofer A, Barck L, Huppertz MC, Frei MS, Tarnawski M, Bergner A, Koch B, Johnsson K, Hiblot J. Nat Chem Biol. 2023 Jun 8. doi: 10.1038/s41589-023-01350-1. PubMed 37291200.
Backbone
  Vector backbone: pET-51b(+)
  Backbone size w/o insert (bp): 5100
  Vector type: Bacterial Expression
Growth in bacteria
  Bacterial resistance: Ampicillin, 100 μg/mL
  Growth temperature: 37°C
  Growth strain: DH5alpha
  Copy number: High Copy
Gene/Insert
  Gene/Insert name: ChemoG3
  Species: Synthetic
  Insert size (bp): 1600
  Mutation: EGFP:A206K; HT7: L271E
  Promoter: T7
  Tag / fusion protein: 10xHis (C terminal on insert)
  Cloning method: Gibson Cloning
Terms and licenses: Academic/Nonprofit Terms; Industry Terms: Not Available to Industry
How to cite: pET-51b(+) ChemoG3 was a gift from Julien Hiblot (Addgene plasmid # 193801 ; http://n2t.net/addgene:193801 ; RRID:Addgene_193801)
