[The description below was written by a language model from this plasmid's Addgene catalogue record and pLannotate feature annotations shown in this document.]
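Description:
pET-51b(+) ChemoG3 is a bacterial expression plasmid of about 6.8 kb, built on the pET-51b(+) backbone, for producing the synthetic protein ChemoG3 in E. coli. It is propagated through a ColE1/pMB1-type origin with the adjacent pBR322 bom and rop regions. The catalogue lists it as high copy, although rop normally moderates copy number. Selection is by ampicillin through the β-lactamase gene. An f1 origin is also present, along with short remnants of the pBR322 tetracycline resistance gene that are non-functional fragments.

Expression is driven by a T7 promoter followed directly by a lac operator and the T7 gene 10 ribosome binding site, and it ends at a T7 terminator. The plasmid carries its own lacI gene, so transcription stays repressed until it is induced with IPTG in a host that supplies T7 RNA polymerase. The open reading frame begins with a backbone-derived N-terminal Strep-Tag II. This is followed by monomeric EGFP (carrying A206K) fused directly to a HaloTag7 domain with the L271E substitution, which together make up the roughly 1.6 kb ChemoG3 insert. The catalogue records a C-terminal 10xHis tag, which the automated annotation does not call explicitly. A short hit to a solubility tag near the 3' end of the reading frame is probably a spurious match.

HaloTag binds chloroalkane ligands covalently, so a fluorophore can be attached next to the fluorescent protein. The associated work concerns multicolor biosensors with large dynamic ranges. The two affinity tags allow purification of the recombinant protein for in vitro labelling and characterization.
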