Features (pLannotate 1.2.2; 20 found; start..end, strand, type, name):
     12..467     +  rep_origin     f1 ori (sequence partly withheld): f1 bacteriophage origin of replication; arrow indicates direction of (+) strand synthesis
    582..1442    -  CDS            AmpR: β-lactamase; bla; confers resistance to ampicillin, carbenicillin, and related antibiotics
   1443..1535    -  promoter       AmpR promoter: bla
   1616..2204    +  rep_origin     ori: high-copy-number ColE1/pMB1/pBR322/pUC origin of replication
   2390..2529    -  misc_feature   bom: basis of mobility region from pBR322
   2631..2822    -  CDS            rop: Rop protein, which maintains plasmids at low copy number; rop
   2839..3219    +  CDS            YPB1_ECOLX: Protein predicted: Swiss-Prot protein existence level 4. From Escherichia coli.
   3281..3345    -  CDS            TcR (fragment): tetracycline efflux protein; tet; confers resistance to tetracycline
   3360..3381    -  protein_bind   CAP binding site: CAP binding activates transcription in the presence of cAMP. E. coli catabolite activator protein
   3394..4476    -  CDS            lacI: lac repressor; lacI; The lac repressor binds to the lac operator to inhibit transcription in E. coli. This inhibition can be relieved by adding lactose or isopropyl-β-D-thiogalactopyranoside (IPTG).
   4477..4554    -  promoter       lacI promoter: lacI
   4562..4841    -  CDS            TcR (fragment): tetracycline efflux protein; tet; confers resistance to tetracycline
   4867..4885    +  promoter       T7 promoter: promoter for bacteriophage T7 RNA polymerase
   4886..4910    +  protein_bind   lac operator: The lac repressor binds to the lac operator to inhibit transcription in E. coli. This inhibition can be relieved by adding lactose or isopropyl-β-D-thiogalactopyranoside (IPTG). lac repressor encoded by lacI
   4925..4947    +  RBS            RBS: efficient ribosome binding site from bacteriophage T7 gene 10 (Olins and Rangwala, 1989)
   4963..4986    +  CDS            Strep-Tag II: peptide that binds Strep-Tactin®, an engineered form of streptavidin
   5017..5733    +  CDS            mEGFP: mEGFP is a basic (constitutively fluorescent) green fluorescent protein published in 2002, derived from Aequorea victoria. It has moderate acid sensitivity.
   5734..6614    +  CDS            HaloTag® (fragment): modified bacterial dehalogenase that forms covalent bonds with chloroalkane derivatives
   6684..6701    +  CDS            SET1 (fragment): solubility-enhancement tag derived from T7 phage gene 10B
   6709..6756    +  terminator     T7 terminator: transcription terminator for bacteriophage T7 RNA polymerase
>Addgene plasmid #193801 | pET-51b(+) ChemoG3 | addgene full sequence | sequence record 381710 | Addgene NGS Result
TGGCGAATGGG
[124 nt withheld, positions 12-135]
C
[91 nt withheld, positions 137-227]
A
[49 nt withheld, positions 229-277]
CCTTTGACGTTGGAGTCCACGTTCTTT
[37 nt withheld, positions 305-341]
ACCCTATCTCGGTCTATTCTTTTGATTTATAAGGGATTTTGCCGATTTCGGCCTATTGGTTAAAAAATGA
GCTGATTTAACAAAAATTTAACGCGAATTTTAACAAAATATTAACGTTTACAATTTCTGGCGGCACGATG
GCATGAGATTATCAAAAAGGATCTTCACCTAGATCCTTTTAAATTAAAAATGAAGTTTTAAATCAATCTA
AAGTATATATGAGTAAACTTGGTCTGACAGTTACCAATGCTTAATCAGTGAGGCACCTATCTCAGCGATC
TGTCTATTTCGTTCATCCATAGTTGCCTGACTCCCCGTCGTGTAGATAACTACGATACGGGAGGGCTTAC
CATCTGGCCCCAGTGCTGCAATGATACCGCGAGACCCACGCTCACCGGCTCCAGATTTATCAGCAATAAA
CCAGCCAGCCGGAAGGGCCGAGCGCAGAAGTGGTCCTGCAACTTTATCCGCCTCCATCCAGTCTATTAAT
TGTTGCCGGGAAGCTAGAGTAAGTAGTTCGCCAGTTAATAGTTTGCGCAACGTTGTTGCCATTGCTACAG
GCATCGTGGTGTCACGCTCGTCGTTTGGTATGGCTTCATTCAGCTCCGGTTCCCAACGATCAAGGCGAGT
TACATGATCCCCCATGTTGTGCAAAAAAGCGGTTAGCTCCTTCGGTCCTCCGATCGTTGTCAGAAGTAAG
TTGGCCGCAGTGTTATCACTCATGGTTATGGCAGCACTGCATAATTCTCTTACTGTCATGCCATCCGTAA
GATGCTTTTCTGTGACTGGTGAGTACTCAACCAAGTCATTCTGAGAATAGTGTATGCGGCGACCGAGTTG
CTCTTGCCCGGCGTCAATACGGGATAATACCGCGCCACATAGCAGAACTTTAAAAGTGCTCATCATTGGA
AAACGTTCTTCGGGGCGAAAACTCTCAAGGATCTTACCGCTGTTGAGATCCAGTTCGATGTAACCCACTC
GTGCACCCAACTGATCTTCAGCATCTTTTACTTTCACCAGCGTTTCTGGGTGAGCAAAAACAGGAAGGCA
AAATGCCGCAAAAAAGGGAATAAGGGCGACACGGAAATGTTGAATACTCATACTCTTCCTTTTTCAATCA
TGATTGAAGCATTTATCAGGGTTATTGTCTCATGAGCGGATACATATTTGAATGTATTTAGAAAAATAAA
CAAATAGGTCATGACCAAAATCCCTTAACGTGAGTTTTCGTTCCACTGAGCGTCAGACCCCGTAGAAAAG
ATCAAAGGATCTTCTTGAGATCCTTTTTTTCTGCGCGTAATCTGCTGCTTGCAAACAAAAAAACCACCGC
TACCAGCGGTGGTTTGTTTGCCGGATCAAGAGCTACCAACTCTTTTTCCGAAGGTAACTGGCTTCAGCAG
AGCGCAGATACCAAATACTGTCCTTCTAGTGTAGCCGTAGTTAGGCCACCACTTCAAGAACTCTGTAGCA
CCGCCTACATACCTCGCTCTGCTAATCCTGTTACCAGTGGCTGCTGCCAGTGGCGATAAGTCGTGTCTTA
CCGGGTTGGACTCAAGACGATAGTTACCGGATAAGGCGCAGCGGTCGGGCTGAACGGGGGGTTCGTGCAC
ACAGCCCAGCTTGGAGCGAACGACCTACACCGAACTGAGATACCTACAGCGTGAGCTATGAGAAAGCGCC
ACGCTTCCCGAAGGGAGAAAGGCGGACAGGTATCCGGTAAGCGGCAGGGTCGGAACAGGAGAGCGCACGA
GGGAGCTTCCAGGGGGAAACGCCTGGTATCTTTATAGTCCTGTCGGGTTTCGCCACCTCTGACTTGAGCG
TCGATTTTTGTGATGCTCGTCAGGGGGGCGGAGCCTATGGAAAAACGCCAGCAACGCGGCCTTTTTACGG
TTCCTGGCCTTTTGCTGGCCTTTTGCTCACATGTTCTTTCCTGCGTTATCCCCTGATTCTGTGGATAACC
GTATTACCGCCTTTGAGTGAGCTGATACCGCTCGCCGCAGCCGAACGACCGAGCGCAGCGAGTCAGTGAG
CGAGGAAGCGGAAGAGCGCCTGATGCGGTATTTTCTCCTTACGCATCTGTGCGGTATTTCACACCGCAAT
GGTGCACTCTCAGTACAATCTGCTCTGATGCCGCATAGTTAAGCCAGTATACACTCCGCTATCGCTACGT
GACTGGGTCATGGCTGCGCCCCGACACCCGCCAACACCCACTGACGCGCCCTGACGGGCTTGTCTGCTCC
CGGCATCCGCTTACAGACAAGCTGTGACCGTCTCCGGGAGCTGCATGTGTCAGAGGTTTTCACCGTCATC
ACCGAAACGCGCGAGGCAGCTGCGGTAAAGCTCATCAGCGTGGTCGTGAAGCGATTCACAGATGTCTGCC
TGTTCATCCGCGTCCAGCTCGTTGAGTTTCTCCAGAAGCGTTAATGTCTGGCTTCTGATAAAGCGGGCCA
TGTTAAGGGCGGTTTTTTCCTGTTTGGTCACTGATGCCTCCGTGTAAGGGGGATTTCTGTTCATGGGGGT
AATGATACCGATGAAACGAGAGAGGATGCTCACGATACGGGTTACTGATGATGAACATGCCCGGTTACTG
GAACGTTGTGAGGGTAAACAACTGGCGGTATGGATGCGGCGGGACCAGAGAAAAATCACTCAGGGTCAAT
GCCAGCGCTTCGTTAATACAGATGTAGGTGTTCCACAGGGTAGCCAGCAGCATCCTGCGATGCAGATCCG
GAACATAATGGTGCAGGGCGCTGACTTCCGCGTTTCCAGACTTTACGAAACACGGAAACCGAAGACCATT
CATGTTGTTGCTCAGGTCGCAGACGTTTTGCAGCAGCAGTCGCTTCACGTTCGCTCGCGTATCGGTGATT
CATTCTGCTAACCAGTAAGGCAACCCCGCCAGCCTAGCCGGGTCCTCAACGACAGGAGCACGATCATGCT
AGTCATGCCCCGCGCCCACCGGAAGGAGCTGACTGGGTTGAAGGCTCTCAAGGGCATCGGTCGAGATCCC
GGTGCCTAATGAGTGAGCTAACTTACATTAATTGCGTTGCGCTCACTGCCCGCTTTCCAGTCGGGAAACC
TGTCGTGCCAGCTGCATTAATGAATCGGCCAACGCGCGGGGAGAGGCGGTTTGCGTATTGGGCGCCAGGG
TGGTTTTTCTTTTCACCAGTGAGACGGGCAACAGCTGATTGCCCTTCACCGCCTGGCCCTGAGAGAGTTG
CAGCAAGCGGTCCACGCTGGTTTGCCCCAGCAGGCGAAAATCCTGTTTGATGGTGGTTAACGGCGGGATA
TAACATGAGCTGTCTTCGGTATCGTCGTATCCCACTACCGAGATGTCCGCACCAACGCGCAGCCCGGACT
CGGTAATGGCGCGCATTGCGCCCAGCGCCATCTGATCGTTGGCAACCAGCATCGCAGTGGGAACGATGCC
CTCATTCAGCATTTGCATGGTTTGTTGAAAACCGGACATGGCACTCCAGTCGCCTTCCCGTTCCGCTATC
GGCTGAATTTGATTGCGAGTGAGATATTTATGCCAGCCAGCCAGACGCAGACGCGCCGAGACAGAACTTA
ATGGGCCCGCTAACAGCGCGATTTGCTGGTGACCCAATGCGACCAGATGCTCCACGCCCAGTCGCGTACC
GTCTTCATGGGAGAAAATAATACTGTTGATGGGTGTCTGGTCAGAGACATCAAGAAATAACGCCGGAACA
TTAGTGCAGGCAGCTTCCACAGCAATGGCATCCTGGTCATCCAGCGGATAGTTAATGATCAGCCCACTGA
CGCGTTGCGCGAGAAGATTGTGCACCGCCGCTTTACAGGCTTCGACGCCGCTTCGTTCTACCATCGACAC
CACCACGCTGGCACCCAGTTGATCGGCGCGAGATTTAATCGCCGCGACAATTTGCGACGGCGCGTGCAGG
GCCAGACTGGAGGTGGCAACGCCAATCAGCAACGACTGTTTGCCCGCCAGTTGTTGTGCCACGCGGTTGG
GAATGTAATTCAGCTCCGCCATCGCCGCTTCCACTTTTTCCCGCGTTTTCGCAGAAACGTGGCTGGCCTG
GTTCACCACGCGGGAAACGGTCTGATAAGAGACACCGGCATACTCTGCGACATCGTATAACGTTACTGGT
TTCACATTCACCACCCTGAATTGACTCTCTTCCGGGCGCTATCATGCCATACCGCGAAAGGTTTTGCGCC
ATTCGATGGTGTCCGGGATCTCGACGCTCTCCCTTATGCGACTCCTGCATTAGGAAGCAGCCCAGTAGTA
GGTTGAGGCCGTTGAGCACCGCCGCCGCAAGGAATGGTGCATGCAAGGAGATGGCGCCCAACAGTCCCCC
GGCCACGGGGCCTGCCACCATACCCACGCCGAAACAAGCGCTCATGAGCCCGAAGTGGCGAGCCCGATCT
TCCCCATCGGTGATGTCGGCGATATAGGCGCCAGCAACCGCACCTGTGGCGCCGGTGATGCCGGCCACGA
TGCGTCCGGCGTAGAGGATCGAGATCGATCTCGATCCCGCGAAATTAATACGACTCACTATAGGGGAATT
GTGAGCGGATAACAATTCCCCTCTAGAAATAATTTTGTTTAACTTTAAGAAGGAGATATACCATGGCAAG
CTGGAGCCACCCGCAGTTCGAAAAGGGTGCAGATGACGACGACAAGGTACCGCATATGGTGAGCAAGGGC
GAGGAGCTGTTCACCGGGGTGGTGCCCATCCTGGTCGAGCTGGACGGCGACGTAAACGGCCACAAGTTCA
GCGTGTCCGGCGAGGGCGAGGGCGATGCCACCTACGGCAAGCTGACCCTGAAGTTCATCTGCACCACCGG
CAAGCTGCCCGTGCCCTGGCCCACCCTCGTGACCACCCTGACCTACGGCGTGCAGTGCTTCAGCCGCTAC
CCCGACCACATGAAGCAGCACGACTTCTTCAAGTCCGCCATGCCCGAAGGCTACGTCCAGGAGCGCACCA
TCTTCTTCAAGGACGACGGCAACTACAAGACCCGCGCCGAGGTGAAGTTCGAGGGCGACACCCTGGTGAA
CCGCATCGAGCTGAAGGGCATCGACTTCAAGGAGGACGGCAACATCCTGGGGCACAAGCTGGAGTACAAC
TACAACAGCCACAACGTCTATATCATGGCCGACAAGCAGAAGAACGGCATCAAGGTGAACTTCAAGATCC
GCCACAACATCGAGGACGGCAGCGTGCAGCTCGCCGACCACTACCAGCAGAACACCCCCATCGGCGACGG
CCCCGTGCTGCTGCCCGACAACCACTACCTGAGCACCCAGTCCAAACTGAGCAAAGACCCCAACGAGAAG
CGCGATCACATGGTCCTGCTGGAGTTCGTGACCGCCGCCGGGATCACTCTCGGCATGGACGAGCTGTACA
AGATCGGTACTGGCTTTCCATTCGACCCCCATTATGTGGAAGTCCTGGGCGAGCGCATGCACTACGTCGA
TGTTGGTCCGCGCGATGGCACCCCTGTGCTGTTCCTGCACGGTAACCCGACCTCCTCCTACGTGTGGCGC
AACATCATCCCGCATGTTGCACCGACCCATCGCTGCATTGCTCCAGACCTGATCGGTATGGGCAAATCCG
ACAAACCAGACCTGGGTTATTTCTTCGACGACCACGTCCGCTTCATGGATGCCTTCATCGAAGCCCTGGG
TCTGGAAGAGGTCGTCCTGGTCATTCACGACTGGGGCTCCGCTCTGGGTTTCCACTGGGCCAAGCGCAAT
CCAGAGCGCGTCAAAGGTATTGCATTTATGGAGTTCATCCGCCCTATCCCGACCTGGGACGAATGGCCAG
AATTTGCCCGCGAGACCTTCCAGGCCTTCCGCACCACCGACGTCGGCCGCAAGCTGATCATCGATCAGAA
CGTTTTTATCGAGGGTACGCTGCCGATGGGTGTCGTCCGCCCGCTGACTGAAGTCGAGATGGACCATTAC
CGCGAGCCGTTCCTGAATCCTGTTGACCGCGAGCCACTGTGGCGCTTCCCAAACGAGCTGCCAATCGCCG
GTGAGCCAGCGAACATCGTCGCGCTGGTCGAAGAATACATGGACTGGCTGCACCAGTCCCCTGTCCCGAA
GCTGCTGTTCTGGGGCACCCCAGGCGTTCTGATCCCACCGGCCGAAGCCGCTCGCCTGGCCAAAAGCCTG
CCTAACTGCAAGGCTGTGGACATCGGCCCGGGTGAAAATCTGCTGCAAGAAGACAACCCGGACCTGATCG
GCAGCGAGATCGCGCGCTGGCTGTCTACTCTGGAGATTTCCGGTGCTCCGGGCTTCTCCTCAATTTCCGC
TCATCACCACCATCATCACCATCACCACCACTAATTAACCTAGGCTGCTGCCACCGCTGAGCAATAACTA
GCATAACCCCTTGGGGCCTCTAAACGGGTCTTGAGGGGTTTTTTGCTGAAAGGAGGAACTATATCCGGAT
